Addgene plasmid #121726: IH401: pMVP (L5-L4) CMV promoter
Purpose: pMVP L5-L4 entry plasmid, contains CMV promoter for 4-component MultiSite Gateway Pro assembly
Depositing lab: Christopher Newgard. Depositing organization: Duke University. Publication: Creation of versatile cloning platforms for transgene expression and dCas9-based epigenome editing. Haldeman JM, Conway AE, Arlotto ME, Slentz DH, Muoio DM, Becker TC, Newgard CB. Nucleic Acids Res. 2018 Dec 27. pii: 5264291. doi: 10.1093/nar/gky1286. PubMed 30590691.
Backbone
  Vector backbone: pDONR221 P5-P4
  Backbone manufacturer: Invitrogen
  Backbone size w/o insert (bp): 2554
  Vector type: Synthetic Biology ; pMVP Gateway Entry Plasmid
Growth in bacteria
  Bacterial resistance: Kanamycin, 50 μg/mL
  Growth temperature: 37°C
  Growth strain: DH5alpha
  Copy number: High Copy
Gene/Insert
  Gene/Insert name: CMV promoter
  Species: Synthetic
  Insert size (bp): 764
  Cloning method: Gateway Cloning
  Sequencing primers: 5′ M13F; 3′ M13R
Terms and licenses: Academic/Nonprofit Terms; Industry Terms: Not Available to Industry
How to cite: IH401: pMVP (L5-L4) CMV promoter was a gift from Christopher Newgard (Addgene plasmid # 121726 ; http://n2t.net/addgene:121726 ; RRID:Addgene_121726)
