[The description below was written by a language model from this plasmid's Addgene catalogue record and the feature table of its GenBank file.]
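Description:
IH401: pMVP (L5-L4) CMV promoter is a Gateway entry plasmid from the pMVP modular cloning platform, built on the Invitrogen pDONR221 P5-P4 donor backbone. The circular construct is 3318 bp in total and is maintained in E. coli through a high-copy ColE1/pUC-type origin of replication. Selection is with kanamycin, via the aph(3')-Ia aminoglycoside phosphotransferase gene. It is a parts-donor plasmid, not an expression vector: it carries a regulatory element but no coding sequence for it to drive.

The payload is a 764 bp insert containing the human cytomegalovirus immediate early enhancer followed directly by the CMV immediate early promoter, a strong constitutive promoter widely used in mammalian cells. This module is flanked by attL5 on the upstream side and attL4, in the complementary orientation, on the downstream side. These mutant attL sites are recognised by LR Clonase and recombine only with their matching partners, which fixes both the position and orientation of the fragment in a multi-fragment reaction. According to the record, the plasmid supplies the promoter for 4-component MultiSite Gateway Pro assembly, where it is combined with other pMVP entry clones carrying compatible att sites and with a destination vector to build a complete transgene expression construct. The other components are not specified in this record.

Backbone features include the rrnB T1 and T2 transcription terminators upstream of the attL5 site, which insulate the cassette from read-through transcription in bacteria. A T7 promoter lies just outside attL4, and M13 forward and reverse primer sites bracket the cassette for sequence verification of the insert.
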