LOCUS       Exported 3318 bp ds-DNA circular SYN 13-MAY-2021
DEFINITION  pMVP L5-L4 entry plasmid, contains CMV promoter for 4-component
            MultiSite Gateway Pro assembly.
ACCESSION   .
VERSION     .
KEYWORDS    IH401: pMVP (L5-L4) CMV promoter
SOURCE      synthetic DNA construct
  ORGANISM  synthetic DNA construct
REFERENCE   1 (bases 1 to 3318)
  AUTHORS   Haldeman JM, Conway AE, Arlotto ME, Slentz DH, Muoio DM, Becker TC,
            Newgard CB
  TITLE     Creation of versatile cloning platforms for transgene expression and
            dCas9-based epigenome editing.
  JOURNAL   Nucleic Acids Res. 2018 Dec 27. pii: 5264291. doi:
            10.1093/nar/gky1286.
  PUBMED    30590691
REFERENCE   2 (bases 1 to 3318)
  AUTHORS   .
  TITLE     Direct Submission
  JOURNAL   Exported May 13, 2021 from SnapGene Server 1.1.58
            http://www.snapgene.com
FEATURES             Location/Qualifiers
     source          1..3318
                     /organism="synthetic DNA construct"
                     /mol_type="other DNA"
     primer_bind     92..109
                     /label=L4440
                     /note="L4440 vector, forward primer"
     terminator      268..295
                     /label=rrnB T2 terminator
                     /note="transcription terminator T2 from the E. coli rrnB
                     gene"
     terminator      387..473
                     /gene="Escherichia coli rrnB"
                     /label=rrnB T1 terminator
                     /note="transcription terminator T1 from the E. coli rrnB
                     gene"
     primer_bind     522..544
                     /label=M13/pUC Forward
                     /note="In lacZ gene"
     primer_bind     536..553
                     /label=M13 Forward
                     /note="In lacZ gene. Also called M13-F20 or M13 (-21)
                     Forward"
     primer_bind     537..553
                     /label=M13 fwd
                     /note="common sequencing primer, one of multiple similar
                     variants"
     protein_bind    570..665
                     /gene="mutant version of attL"
                     /label=attL5
                     /bound_moiety="LR Clonase(TM)"
                     /note="recombination site for the Gateway(R) LR reaction"
     enhancer        821..1200
                     /label=CMV enhancer
                     /note="human cytomegalovirus immediate early enhancer"
     promoter        1201..1404
                     /label=CMV promoter
                     /note="human cytomegalovirus (CMV) immediate early
                     promoter"
     primer_bind     1355..1375
                     /label=CMV-F
                     /note="Human CMV immediate early promoter, forward primer"
     primer_bind     1401..1425
                     /label=LNCX
                     /note="Human CMV promoter, forward primer"
     protein_bind    complement(1433..1528)
                     /gene="mutant version of attL"
                     /label=attL4
                     /bound_moiety="LR Clonase(TM)"
                     /note="recombination site for the Gateway(R) LR reaction"
     primer_bind     complement(1559..1578)
                     /label=T7
                     /note="T7 promoter, forward primer"
     promoter        complement(1560..1578)
                     /label=T7 promoter
                     /note="promoter for bacteriophage T7 RNA polymerase"
     primer_bind     complement(1583..1599)
                     /label=M13 rev
                     /note="common sequencing primer, one of multiple similar
                     variants"
     primer_bind     complement(1583..1599)
                     /label=M13 Reverse
                     /note="In lacZ gene. Also called M13-rev"
     primer_bind     complement(1701..1720)
                     /label=pENTR-R
                     /note="pENTR vectors, reverse primer"
     CDS             1712..2521
                     /codon_start=1
                     /gene="aph(3')-Ia"
                     /product="aminoglycoside phosphotransferase"
                     /label=KanR
                     /note="confers resistance to kanamycin in bacteria or G418
                     (Geneticin(R)) in eukaryotes"
                     /translation="MSHIQRETSRPRLNSNMDADLYGYKWARDNVGQSGATIYRLYGKP
                     DAPELFLKHGKGSVANDVTDEMVRLNWLTEFMPLPTIKHFIRTPDDAWLLTTAIPGKTA
                     FQVLEEYPDSGENIVDALAVFLRRLHSIPVCNCPFNSDRVFRLAQAQSRMNNGLVDASD
                     FDDERNGWPVEQVWKEMHKLLPFSPDSVVTHGDFSLDNLIFDEGKLIGCIDVGRVGIAD
                     RYQDLAILWNCLGEFSPSLQKRLFQKYGIDNPDMNKLQFHLMLDEFF"
     primer_bind     complement(1779..1798)
                     /label=Kan-R
                     /note="Kanamycin resistance gene, reverse primer"
     rep_origin      2668..3256
                     /direction=RIGHT
                     /label=ori
                     /note="high-copy-number ColE1/pMB1/pBR322/pUC origin of
                     replication"
     primer_bind     3157..3176
                     /label=pBR322ori-F
                     /note="pBR322 origin, forward primer"
ORIGIN
        1 ctttcctgcg ttatcccctg attctgtgga taaccgtatt accgcctttg agtgagctga
       61 taccgctcgc cgcagccgaa cgaccgagcg cagcgagtca gtgagcgagg aagcggaaga
      121 gcgcccaata cgcaaaccgc ctctccccgc gcgttggccg attcattaat gcagctggca
      181 cgacaggttt cccgactgga aagcgggcag tgagcgcaac gcaattaata cgcgtaccgc
      241 tagccaggaa gagtttgtag aaacgcaaaa aggccatccg tcaggatggc cttctgctta
      301 gtttgatgcc tggcagttta tggcgggcgt cctgcccgcc accctccggg ccgttgcttc
      361 acaacgttca aatccgctcc cggcggattt gtcctactca ggagagcgtt caccgacaaa
      421 caacagataa aacgaaaggc ccagtcttcc gactgagcct ttcgttttat ttgatgcctg
      481 gcagttccct actctcgcgt taacgctagc atggatgttt tcccagtcac gacgttgtaa
      541 aacgacggcc agtcttaagc tcgggcccca aataatgatt ttattttgac tgatagtgac
      601 ctgttcgttg caacaaattg atgagcaatg cttttttata atgccaactt tgtatacaaa
      661 agttgtacga tctatacatt gaatcaatat tggcaattag ccatattagt cattggttat
      721 atagcataaa tcaatattgg ctattggcca ttgcatacgt tgtatctata tcataatatg
      781 tacatttata ttggctcatg tccaatatga ccgccatgtt gacattgatt attgactagt
      841 tattaatagt aatcaattac ggggtcatta gttcatagcc catatatgga gttccgcgtt
      901 acataactta cggtaaatgg cccgcctggc tgaccgccca acgacccccg cccattgacg
      961 tcaataatga cgtatgttcc catagtaacg ccaataggga ctttccattg acgtcaatgg
     1021 gtggagtatt tacggtaaac tgcccacttg gcagtacatc aagtgtatca tatgccaagt
     1081 ccgcccccta ttgacgtcaa tgacggtaaa tggcccgcct ggcattatgc ccagtacatg
     1141 accttacggg actttcctac ttggcagtac atctacgtat tagtcatcgc tattaccatg
     1201 gtgatgcggt tttggcagta caccaatggg cgtggatagc ggtttgactc acggggattt
     1261 ccaagtctcc accccattga cgtcaatggg agtttgtttt ggcaccaaaa tcaacgggac
     1321 tttccaaaat gtcgtaataa ccccgccccg ttgacgcaaa tgggcggtag gcgtgtacgg
     1381 tgggaggtct atataagcag agctcgttta gtgaaccgtc agatccggca cccaactttt
     1441 ctatacaaag ttggcattat aagaaagcat tgcttatcaa tttgttgcaa cgaacaggtc
     1501 actatcagtc aaaataaaat cattatttgc catccagctg cagggcggcc gcgatatccc
     1561 ctatagtgag tcgtattaca tggtcatagc tgtttcctgg cagctctggc ccgtgtctca
     1621 aaatctctga tgttacattg cacaagataa aaatatatca tcatgaacaa taaaactgtc
     1681 tgcttacata aacagtaata caaggggtgt tatgagccat attcaacggg aaacgtcgag
     1741 gccgcgatta aattccaaca tggatgctga tttatatggg tataaatggg ctcgcgataa
     1801 tgtcgggcaa tcaggtgcga caatctatcg cttgtatggg aagcccgatg cgccagagtt
     1861 gtttctgaaa catggcaaag gtagcgttgc caatgatgtt acagatgaga tggtcagact
     1921 aaactggctg acggaattta tgcctcttcc gaccatcaag cattttatcc gtactcctga
     1981 tgatgcatgg ttactcacca ctgcgatccc cggaaaaaca gcattccagg tattagaaga
     2041 atatcctgat tcaggtgaaa atattgttga tgcgctggca gtgttcctgc gccggttgca
     2101 ttcgattcct gtttgtaatt gtccttttaa cagcgatcgc gtatttcgtc tcgctcaggc
     2161 gcaatcacga atgaataacg gtttggttga tgcgagtgat tttgatgacg agcgtaatgg
     2221 ctggcctgtt gaacaagtct ggaaagaaat gcataaactt ttgccattct caccggattc
     2281 agtcgtcact catggtgatt tctcacttga taaccttatt tttgacgagg ggaaattaat
     2341 aggttgtatt gatgttggac gagtcggaat cgcagaccga taccaggatc ttgccatcct
     2401 atggaactgc ctcggtgagt tttctccttc attacagaaa cggctttttc aaaaatatgg
     2461 tattgataat cctgatatga ataaattgca gtttcatttg atgctcgatg agtttttcta
     2521 atcagaattg gttaattggt tgtaacactg gcagagcatt acgctgactt gacgggacgg
     2581 cgcaagctca tgaccaaaat cccttaacgt gagttacgcg tcgttccact gagcgtcaga
     2641 ccccgtagaa aagatcaaag gatcttcttg agatcctttt tttctgcgcg taatctgctg
     2701 cttgcaaaca aaaaaaccac cgctaccagc ggtggtttgt ttgccggatc aagagctacc
     2761 aactcttttt ccgaaggtaa ctggcttcag cagagcgcag ataccaaata ctgttcttct
     2821 agtgtagccg tagttaggcc accacttcaa gaactctgta gcaccgccta catacctcgc
     2881 tctgctaatc ctgttaccag tggctgctgc cagtggcgat aagtcgtgtc ttaccgggtt
     2941 ggactcaaga cgatagttac cggataaggc gcagcggtcg ggctgaacgg ggggttcgtg
     3001 cacacagccc agcttggagc gaacgaccta caccgaactg agatacctac agcgtgagct
     3061 atgagaaagc gccacgcttc ccgaagggag aaaggcggac aggtatccgg taagcggcag
     3121 ggtcggaaca ggagagcgca cgagggagct tccaggggga aacgcctggt atctttatag
     3181 tcctgtcggg tttcgccacc tctgacttga gcgtcgattt ttgtgatgct cgtcaggggg
     3241 gcggagccta tggaaaaacg ccagcaacgc ggccttttta cggttcctgg ccttttgctg
     3301 gccttttgct cacatgtt
//
